Addgene plasmid #21084: htrpC6-YFP
Depositing lab: Craig Montell. Depositing organization: Johns Hopkins University and School of Medicine. Publication: Integration of phosphoinositide- and calmodulin-mediated regulation of TRPC6. Kwon Y, Hofmann T, Montell C. Mol Cell. 2007 Feb 23. 25(4):491-503. 10.1016/j.molcel.2007.01.021 PubMed 17317623.
Backbone
  Vector backbone: pcDNA3.1
  Backbone manufacturer: Invitrogen
  Backbone size w/o insert (bp): 5428
  Vector type: Mammalian Expression
  Selectable markers: Neomycin (select with G418)
Growth in bacteria
  Bacterial resistance: Ampicillin, 100 μg/mL
  Growth temperature: 30°C
  Growth strain: DH5alpha
  Growth instructions: Toxic to E. coli
  Copy number: Unknown
Gene/Insert
  Gene/Insert name: TrpC6
  Species: H. sapiens (human)
  Entrez Gene: TRPC6 (a.k.a. FSGS2, TRP6)
  Tag / fusion protein: YFP (C terminal on insert)
  Cloning method: Restriction Enzyme; 5′ cloning site HindIII (not destroyed); 3′ cloning site XbaI (not destroyed)
  Sequencing primers: 5′ CMV-F; 3′ BGH-rev
Terms and licenses: Academic/Nonprofit Terms; Industry Terms: Not Available to Industry
How to cite: htrpC6-YFP was a gift from Craig Montell (Addgene plasmid # 21084 ; http://n2t.net/addgene:21084 ; RRID:Addgene_21084)
