[The description below was written by a language model from this plasmid's Addgene catalogue record and pLannotate feature annotations shown in this document.]
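Description:
htrpC6-YFP is a mammalian expression plasmid built on the pcDNA3.1 backbone that carries the human TRPC6 cation channel fused at its C terminus to enhanced YFP. The sequenced record is about 8.9 kb. In E. coli the plasmid replicates from a ColE1/pUC-type origin and is selected through the β-lactamase (AmpR) gene; an f1 origin is also present, which allows single-stranded DNA production. The record notes that the construct is toxic to E. coli. For mammalian cells, an SV40 early promoter drives the neomycin phosphotransferase gene, terminated by an SV40 polyadenylation signal, so that stable transfectants can be selected with G418.

The payload sits between the HindIII and XbaI sites of the polylinker. The human cytomegalovirus immediate-early enhancer and promoter drive strong constitutive transcription of the TRPC6 open reading frame, which is followed almost immediately by the EYFP coding sequence, consistent with the single channel–fluorescent protein fusion described in the catalogue entry. The bovine growth hormone polyadenylation signal terminates the transcript. A T7 promoter upstream and an SP6 promoter downstream of the insert flank the cassette and could support in vitro transcription. Several short annotated fragments (an HIV-1 LTR fragment, bom, ble, lacI and lac promoter/operator pieces) look like backbone remnants or annotation matches rather than functional parts of the design.

The fusion allows the channel to be expressed in transfected mammalian cells and its expression and localisation to be followed by fluorescence. The associated publication concerns regulation of TRPC6 by phosphoinositides and calmodulin.
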