Features (pLannotate 1.2.2; 22 found; start..end, strand, type, name):
     30..82      -  misc_feature   bom (fragment): basis of mobility region from pBR322
    237..616     +  enhancer       CMV enhancer: human cytomegalovirus immediate early enhancer
    617..820     +  promoter       CMV promoter: human cytomegalovirus (CMV) immediate early promoter
    816..849     +  LTR            5' LTR (truncated) (fragment): truncated 5' long terminal repeat (LTR) from HIV-1
    865..883     +  promoter       T7 promoter: promoter for bacteriophage T7 RNA polymerase
    921..3713    +  CDS            TRPC6: TRPC6_HUMAN - Also known as TRP6 From Homo sapiens (Human).
   3720..4436    +  CDS            EYFP: enhanced YFP mammalian codon-optimized
   4452..4470    -  promoter       SP6 promoter: promoter for bacteriophage SP6 RNA polymerase
   4496..4720    +  polyA_signal   bGH poly(A) signal: bovine growth hormone polyadenylation signal
   4724..4745    +  promoter       SV40 promoter (fragment): SV40 enhancer and early promoter
   4766..5194    +  rep_origin     f1 ori (sequence partly withheld): f1 bacteriophage origin of replication; arrow indicates direction of (+) strand synthesis
   5208..5537    +  promoter       SV40 promoter: SV40 enhancer and early promoter
   5604..6395    +  CDS            neo: KKA2_KLEPN - Also known as kan, nptII. Experimental evidence at protein level: Swiss-Prot protein existence level 1. Resistance to kanamycin, neomycin, paromomycin, ribostamycin, butirosin and gentamicin B. From Klebsiella pneumoniae.
   6419..6577    +  CDS            ble (fragment): BLE_KLEPN - Experimental evidence at protein level: Swiss-Prot protein existence level 1. Binding protein with a strong affinity to the bleomycin family of antibiotics. Binds to CL990; an antimitotic-antibiotic compound. From Klebsiella pneumoniae.
   6572..6693    +  polyA_signal   SV40 poly(A) signal: SV40 polyadenylation signal
   6766..6782    -  protein_bind   lac operator: The lac repressor binds to the lac operator to inhibit transcription in E. coli. This inhibition can be relieved by adding lactose or isopropyl-β-D-thiogalactopyranoside (IPTG). lac repressor encoded by lacI
   6790..6820    -  promoter       lac promoter: promoter for the E. coli lac operon
   6835..6856    -  protein_bind   CAP binding site: CAP binding activates transcription in the presence of cAMP. E. coli catabolite activator protein
   6869..6961    -  CDS            lacI (fragment): lac repressor; lacI; The lac repressor binds to the lac operator to inhibit transcription in E. coli. This inhibition can be relieved by adding lactose or isopropyl-β-D-thiogalactopyranoside (IPTG).
   7144..7732    -  rep_origin     ori: high-copy-number ColE1/pMB1/pBR322/pUC origin of replication
   7903..8763    -  CDS            AmpR: β-lactamase; bla; confers resistance to ampicillin, carbenicillin, and related antibiotics
   8764..8868    -  promoter       AmpR promoter: bla
>Addgene plasmid #21084 | htrpC6-YFP | addgene full sequence | sequence record 183385 | Addgene NGS Result
TCGACGGATCGGGAGATCTCCCGATCCCCTATGGTGCACTCTCAGTACAATCTGCTCTGATGCCGCATAG
TTAAGCCAGTATCTGCTCCCTGCTTGTGTGTTGGAGGTCGCTGAGTAGTGCGCGAGCAAAATTTAAGCTA
CAACAAGGCAAGGCTTGACCGACAATTGCATGAAGAATCTGCTTAGGGTTAGGCGTTTTGCGCTGCTTCG
CGATGTACGGGCCAGATATACGCGTTGACATTGATTATTGACTAGTTATTAATAGTAATCAATTACGGGG
TCATTAGTTCATAGCCCATATATGGAGTTCCGCGTTACATAACTTACGGTAAATGGCCCGCCTGGCTGAC
CGCCCAACGACCCCCGCCCATTGACGTCAATAATGACGTATGTTCCCATAGTAACGCCAATAGGGACTTT
CCATTGACGTCAATGGGTGGAGTATTTACGGTAAACTGCCCACTTGGCAGTACATCAAGTGTATCATATG
CCAAGTACGCCCCCTATTGACGTCAATGACGGTAAATGGCCCGCCTGGCATTATGCCCAGTACATGACCT
TATGGGACTTTCCTACTTGGCAGTACATCTACGTATTAGTCATCGCTATTACCATGGTGATGCGGTTTTG
GCAGTACATCAATGGGCGTGGATAGCGGTTTGACTCACGGGGATTTCCAAGTCTCCACCCCATTGACGTC
AATGGGAGTTTGTTTTGGCACCAAAATCAACGGGACTTTCCAAAATGTCGTAACAACTCCGCCCCATTGA
CGCAAATGGGCGGTAGGCGTGTACGGTGGGAGGTCTATATAAGCAGAGCTCTCTGGCTAACTAGAGAACC
CACTGCTTACTGGCTTATCGAAATTAATACGACTCACTATAGGGAGACCCAAGCTTGGTACCGAGCTCGG
ATCCACCGCCATGAGCCAGAGCCCGGCGTTCGGGCCCCGGAGGGGCAGTTCTCCCCGGGGCGCTGCCGGA
GCCGCTGCGCGGCGCAACGAGAGCCAGGACTATCTGCTCATGGACTCGGAGCTGGGAGAAGACGGCTGCC
CGCAAGCCCCGCTGCCTTGCTACGGCTACTACCCCTGCTTCCGGGGATCTGACAACAGACTGGCTCACCG
GCGGCAGACAGTTCTCCGTGAGAAGGGGAGAAGGTTAGCTAATCGAGGACCAGCATACATGTTTAGTGAT
CGCTCCACAAGCCTATCTATAGAGGAGGAACGCTTTTTGGATGCAGCTGAATATGGTAACATCCCAGTGG
TGCGGAAGATGTTAGAAGAATGCCACTCACTCAACGTTAACTGTGTGGATTACATGGGCCAGAATGCCCT
ACAGTTGGCAGTGGCCAATGAGCATCTGGAAATTACAGAACTTCTTCTCAAGAAAGAAAACCTCTCTCGA
GTTGGGGATGCTTTGCTTCTAGCTATTAGTAAAGGTTATGTTCGGATTGTGGAAGCAATTCTCAGTCATC
CGGCTTTTGCTGAAGGCAAGAGGTTAGCAACCAGCCCTAGCCAGTCTGAACTCCAGCAAGATGATTTTTA
TGCCTATGATGAAGATGGGACACGGTTCTCCCATGATGTGACTCCAATCATTCTGGCTGCCCACTGCCAG
GAATATGAAATTGTGCATACCCTCCTGCGGAAGGGTGCTAGGATTGAACGGCCTCATGATTATTTCTGCA
AGTGCAATGACTGCAACCAGAAACAGAAGCATGACTCGTTTAGCCACTCCAGATCTAGGATTAATGCCTA
TAAAGGCCTGGCAAGTCCGGCTTACCTGTCATTGTCTAGTGAAGATCCAGTCATGACGGCTTTAGAACTT
AGCAATGAACTGGCAGTTCTGGCCAATATTGAGAAAGAGTTCAAGAATGACTACAAAAAACTGTCAATGC
AGTGCAAAGACTTTGTTGTCGGACTCCTTGATCTGTGCAGAAACACTGAAGAAGTCGAGGCCATTCTGAA
TGGGGATGTTGAAACGCTCCAGAGTGGTGATCACGGTCGCCCAAATCTCAGCCGTTTAAAACTTGCCATT
AAATATGAAGTAAAAAAATTTGTAGCTCATCCAAACTGCCAACAGCAACTTCTCTCCATTTGGTATGAGA
ATCTTTCTGGTTTACGACAGCAGACAATGGCGGTCAAGTTCCTTGTGGTCCTTGCTGTTGCCATTGGACT
GCCCTTCCTGGCTCTCATTTACTGGTTTGCTCCATGCAGCAAGATGGGGAAGATAATGCGTGGACCATTC
ATGAAGTTTGTAGCACACGCAGCCTCCTTCACCATTTTTCTGGGACTGCTAGTCATGAATGCAGCTGACA
GATTTGAAGGCACAAAACTCCTTCCTAATGAAACCAGCACAGATAATGCAAAACAGCTGTTCAGGATGAA
AACATCCTGCTTCTCATGGATGGAGATGCTCATTATATCCTGGGTAATAGGCATGATATGGGCTGAATGT
AAAGAAATCTGGACTCAGGGCCCCAAGGAATATTTGTTTGAGTTGTGGAACATGCTTGATTTTGGTATGT
TAGCAATTTTCGCAGCATCATTCATTGCGAGATTCATGGCATTTTGGCATGCTTCCAAAGCCCAGAGCAT
CATTGACGCAAACGATACTTTGAAGGACTTGACGAAAGTAACATTGGGAGACAATGTGAAATACTACAAT
TTGGCCAGGATAAAGTGGGACCCCTCTGATCCTCAAATAATATCTGAAGGTCTTTATGCAATTGCTGTAG
TTTTAAGTTTCTCTAGGATAGCTTATATTTTACCAGCAAATGAAAGCTTTGGACCTCTGCAGATATCACT
TGGAAGAACAGTCAAAGACATCTTCAAGTTCATGGTCATATTCATTATGGTGTTTGTGGCCTTTATGATT
GGAATGTTCAATCTCTACTCCTACTACATTGGTGCAAAACAAAATGAAGCCTTCACAACAGTTGAAGAGA
GTTTTAAGACACTGTTCTGGGCTATATTTGGACTTTCTGAAGTGAAATCAGTGGTCATCAACTATAACCA
CAAATTCATTGAAAACATTGGTTACGTTCTTTATGGAGTCTATAATGTTACGATGGTCATTGTTTTGCTA
AATATGTTAATTGCCATGATCAACAGTTCATTCCAGGAAATTGAGGATGACGCTGATGTGGAGTGGAAAT
TTGCAAGGGCCAAACTCTGGTTTTCCTACTTTGAGGAGGGCAGAACACTTCCTGTACCCTTCAATCTGGT
GCCGAGTCCAAAGTCCCTGTTTTATCTCTTACTGAAGCTTAAAAAATGGATTTCTGAGCTGTTCCAGGGC
CATAAAAAAGGTTTCCAGGAAGATGCAGAGATGAACAAGATAAATGAAGAAAAGAAACTTGGAATTTTAG
GAAGTCATGAAGACCTTTCAAAATTATCACTTGACAAAAAACAGGTTGGGCACAATAAACAACCAAGTAT
AAGGAGCTCAGAAGATTTCCATCTAAATAGTTTCAATAATCCTCCAAGACAATATCAGAAAATAATGAAA
AGGCTCATTAAAAGATATGTACTGCAGGCCCAGATAGATAAGGAGAGTGATGAAGTGAACGAAGGGGAAC
TGAAGGAAATTAAGCAGGACATCTCAAGTCTCCGCTATGAACTCCTTGAAGAAAAATCTCAGAATACAGA
AGACCTAGCAGAACTTATTAGAGAACTTGGAGAGAAATTATCCATGGAACCAAATCAAGAGGAAACCAAT
AGAGAATTCGTGAGCAAGGGCGAGGAGCTGTTCACCGGGGTGGTGCCCATCCTGGTCGAGCTGGACGGCG
ACGTAAACGGCCACAAGTTCAGCGTGTCCGGCGAGGGCGAGGGCGATGCCACCTACGGCAAGCTGACCCT
GAAGTTCATCTGCACCACCGGCAAGCTGCCCGTGCCCTGGCCCACCCTCGTGACCACCTTCGGCTACGGC
CTGCAGTGCTTCGCCCGCTACCCCGACCACATGAAGCAGCACGACTTCTTCAAGTCCGCCATGCCCGAAG
GCTACGTCCAGGAGCGCACCATCTTCTTCAAGGACGACGGCAACTACAAGACCCGCGCCGAGGTGAAGTT
CGAGGGCGACACCCTGGTGAACCGCATCGAGCTGAAGGGCATCGACTTCAAGGAGGACGGCAACATCCTG
GGGCACAAGCTGGAGTACAACTACAACAGCCACAACGTCTATATCATGGCCGACAAGCAGAAGAACGGCA
TCAAGGTGAACTTCAAGATCCGCCACAACATCGAGGACGGCAGCGTGCAGCTCGCCGACCACTACCAGCA
GAACACCCCCATCGGCGACGGCCCCGTGCTGCTGCCCGACAACCACTACCTGAGCTACCAGTCCGCCCTG
AGCAAAGACCCCAACGAGAAGCGCGATCACATGGTCCTGCTGGAGTTCGTGACCGCCGCCGGGATCACTC
TCGGCATGGACGAGCTGTACAAGTAATCTAGAGGGCCCTATTCTATAGTGTCACCTAAATGCTAGAGCTC
GCTGATCAGCCTCGACTGTGCCTTCTAGTTGCCAGCCATCTGTTGTTTGCCCCTCCCCCGTGCCTTCCTT
GACCCTGGAAGGTGCCACTCCCACTGTCCTTTCCTAATAAAATGAGGAAATTGCATCGCATTGTCTGAGT
AGGTGTCATTCTATTCTGGGGGGTGGGGTGGGGCAGGACAGCAAGGGGGAGGATTGGGAAGACAATAGCA
GGCATGCTGGGGATGCGGTGGGCTCTATGGCTTCTGAGGCGGAAAGAACCAGCTGGGGCTCTAGGGGGTA
TCCCC
[124 nt withheld, positions 4766-4889]
C
[91 nt withheld, positions 4891-4981]
A
[49 nt withheld, positions 4983-5031]
CCTTTGACGTTGGAGTCCACGTTCTTT
[37 nt withheld, positions 5059-5095]
ACCCTATCTCGGTCTATTCTTTTGATTTATAAGGGATTTTGCCGATTTCGGCCTATTGGTTAAAAAATGA
GCTGATTTAACAAAAATTTAACGCGAATTAATTCTGTGGAATGTGTGTCAGTTAGGGTGTGGAAAGTCCC
CAGGCTCCCCAGCAGGCAGAAGTATGCAAAGCATGCATCTCAATTAGTCAGCAACCAGGTGTGGAAAGTC
CCCAGGCTCCCCAGCAGGCAGAAGTATGCAAAGCATGCATCTCAATTAGTCAGCAACCATAGTCCCGCCC
CTAACTCCGCCCATCCCGCCCCTAACTCCGCCCAGTTCCGCCCATTCTCCGCCCCATGGCTGACTAATTT
TTTTTATTTATGCAGAGGCCGAGGCCGCCTCTGCCTCTGAGCTATTCCAGAAGTAGTGAGGAGGCTTTTT
TGGAGGCCTAGGCTTTTGCAAAAAGCTCCCGGGAGCTTGTATATCCATTTTCGGATCTGATCAAGAGACA
GGATGAGGATCGTTTCGCATGATTGAACAAGATGGATTGCACGCAGGTTCTCCGGCCGCTTGGGTGGAGA
GGCTATTCGGCTATGACTGGGCACAACAGACAATCGGCTGCTCTGATGCCGCCGTGTTCCGGCTGTCAGC
GCAGGGGCGCCCGGTTCTTTTTGTCAAGACCGACCTGTCCGGTGCCCTGAATGAACTGCAGGACGAGGCA
GCGCGGCTATCGTGGCTGGCCACGACGGGCGTTCCTTGCGCAGCTGTGCTCGACGTTGTCACTGAAGCGG
GAAGGGACTGGCTGCTATTGGGCGAAGTGCCGGGGCAGGATCTCCTGTCATCTCACCTTGCTCCTGCCGA
GAAAGTATCCATCATGGCTGATGCAATGCGGCGGCTGCATACGCTTGATCCGGCTACCTGCCCATTCGAC
CACCAAGCGAAACATCGCATCGAGCGAGCACGTACTCGGATGGAAGCCGGTCTTGTCGATCAGGATGATC
TGGACGAAGAGCATCAGGGGCTCGCGCCAGCCGAACTGTTCGCCAGGCTCAAGGCGCGCATGCCCGACGG
CGAGGATCTCGTCGTGACCCATGGCGATGCCTGCTTGCCGAATATCATGGTGGAAAATGGCCGCTTTTCT
GGATTCATCGACTGTGGCCGGCTGGGTGTGGCGGACCGCTATCAGGACATAGCGTTGGCTACCCGTGATA
TTGCTGAAGAGCTTGGCGGCGAATGGGCTGACCGCTTCCTCGTGCTTTACGGTATCGCCGCTCCCGATTC
GCAGCGCATCGCCTTCTATCGCCTTCTTGACGAGTTCTTCTGAGCGGGACTCTGGGGTTCGAAATGACCG
ACCAAGCGACGCCCAACCTGCCATCACGAGATTTCGATTCCACCGCCGCCTTCTATGAAAGGTTGGGCTT
CGGAATCGTTTTCCGGGACGCCGGCTGGATGATCCTCCAGCGCGGGGATCTCATGCTGGAGTTCTTCGCC
CACCCCAACTTGTTTATTGCAGCTTATAATGGTTACAAATAAAGCAATAGCATCACAAATTTCACAAATA
AAGCATTTTTTTCACTGCATTCTAGTTGTGGTTTGTCCAAACTCATCAATGTATCTTATCATGTCTGTAT
ACCGTCGACCTCTAGCTAGAGCTTGGCGTAATCATGGTCATAGCTGTTTCCTGTGTGAAATTGTTATCCG
CTCACAATTCCACACAACATACGAGCCGGAAGCATAAAGTGTAAAGCCTGGGGTGCCTAATGAGTGAGCT
AACTCACATTAATTGCGTTGCGCTCACTGCCCGCTTTCCAGTCGGGAAACCTGTCGTGCCAGCTGCATTA
ATGAATCGGCCAACGCGCGGGGAGAGGCGGTTTGCGTATTGGGCGCTCTTCCGCTTCCTCGCTCACTGAC
TCGCTGCGCTCGGTCGTTCGGCTGCGGCGAGCGGTATCAGCTCACTCAAAGGCGGTAATACGGTTATCCA
CAGAATCAGGGGATAACGCAGGAAAGAACATGTGAGCAAAAGGCCAGCAAAAGGCCAGGAACCGTAAAAA
GGCCGCGTTGCTGGCGTTTTTCCATAGGCTCCGCCCCCCTGACGAGCATCACAAAAATCGACGCTCAAGT
CAGAGGTGGCGAAACCCGACAGGACTATAAAGATACCAGGCGTTTCCCCCTGGAAGCTCCCTCGTGCGCT
CTCCTGTTCCGACCCTGCCGCTTACCGGATACCTGTCCGCCTTTCTCCCTTCGGGAAGCGTGGCGCTTTC
TCATAGCTCACGCTGTAGGTATCTCAGTTCGGTGTAGGTCGTTCGCTCCAAGCTGGGCTGTGTGCACGAA
CCCCCCGTTCAGCCCGACCGCTGCGCCTTATCCGGTAACTATCGTCTTGAGTCCAACCCGGTAAGACACG
ACTTATCGCCACTGGCAGCAGCCACTGGTAACAGGATTAGCAGAGCGAGGTATGTAGGCGGTGCTACAGA
GTTCTTGAAGTGGTGGCCTAACTACGGCTACACTAGAAGAACAGTATTTGGTATCTGCGCTCTGCTGAAG
CCAGTTACCTTCGGAAAAAGAGTTGGTAGCTCTTGATCCGGCAAACAAACCACCGCTGGTAGCGGTGGTT
TTTTTGTTTGCAAGCAGCAGATTACGCGCAGAAAAAAAGGATCTCAAGAAGATCCTTTGATCTTTTCTAC
GGGGTCTGACGCTCAGTGGAACGAAAACTCACGTTAAGGGATTTTGGTCATGAGATTATCAAAAAGGATC
TTCACCTAGATCCTTTTAAATTAAAAATGAAGTTTTAAATCAATCTAAAGTATATATGAGTAAACTTGGT
CTGACAGTTACCAATGCTTAATCAGTGAGGCACCTATCTCAGCGATCTGTCTATTTCGTTCATCCATAGT
TGCCTGACTCCCCGTCGTGTAGATAACTACGATACGGGAGGGCTTACCATCTGGCCCCAGTGCTGCAATG
ATACCGCGAGACCCACGCTCACCGGCTCCAGATTTATCAGCAATAAACCAGCCAGCCGGAAGGGCCGAGC
GCAGAAGTGGTCCTGCAACTTTATCCGCCTCCATCCAGTCTATTAATTGTTGCCGGGAAGCTAGAGTAAG
TAGTTCGCCAGTTAATAGTTTGCGCAACGTTGTTGCCATTGCTACAGGCATCGTGGTGTCACGCTCGTCG
TTTGGTATGGCTTCATTCAGCTCCGGTTCCCAACGATCAAGGCGAGTTACATGATCCCCCATGTTGTGCA
AAAAAGCGGTTAGCTCCTTCGGTCCTCCGATCGTTGTCAGAAGTAAGTTGGCCGCAGTGTTATCACTCAT
GGTTATGGCAGCACTGCATAATTCTCTTACTGTCATGCCATCCGTAAGATGCTTTTCTGTGACTGGTGAG
TACTCAACCAAGTCATTCTGAGAATAGTGTATGCGGCGACCGAGTTGCTCTTGCCCGGCGTCAATACGGG
ATAATACCGCGCCACATAGCAGAACTTTAAAAGTGCTCATCATTGGAAAACGTTCTTCGGGGCGAAAACT
CTCAAGGATCTTACCGCTGTTGAGATCCAGTTCGATGTAACCCACTCGTGCACCCAACTGATCTTCAGCA
TCTTTTACTTTCACCAGCGTTTCTGGGTGAGCAAAAACAGGAAGGCAAAATGCCGCAAAAAAGGGAATAA
GGGCGACACGGAAATGTTGAATACTCATACTCTTCCTTTTTCAATATTATTGAAGCATTTATCAGGGTTA
TTGTCTCATGAGCGGATACATATTTGAATGTATTTAGAAAAATAAACAAATAGGGGTTCCGCGCACATTT
CCCCGAAAAGTGCCACCTGACG
